Addgene plasmid #65757: pFRT-TODestFLAGHA_HuD
Purpose: expresses FLAGHA-tagged HuD in mammalian cells
Depositing lab: Thomas Tuschl. Depositing organization: Rockefeller University.
Backbone
  Vector backbone: pcDNA5/FRT
  Backbone manufacturer: Life Technologies, Modified by Tuschl lab
  Backbone size w/o insert (bp): 5372
  Vector type: Mammalian Expression
  Selectable markers: Hygromycin, Blasticidin
Growth in bacteria
  Bacterial resistance: Ampicillin, 100 μg/mL
  Growth temperature: 37°C
  Growth strain: Top10
  Copy number: Unknown
Gene/Insert
  Gene/Insert name: ELAVL4
  Species: H. sapiens (human)
  Entrez Gene: ELAVL4 (a.k.a. HUD, PNEM)
  Promoter: CMV, 2x Tet
  Tag / fusion protein: FLAG HA (N terminal on backbone); V5 (C terminal on backbone)
  Cloning method: Gateway Cloning
  Sequencing primers: 5′ CMV Forward; 3′ BGH Reverse
Terms and licenses: Academic/Nonprofit Terms; Industry Terms: Not Available to Industry
How to cite: pFRT-TODestFLAGHA_HuD was a gift from Thomas Tuschl (Addgene plasmid # 65757 ; http://n2t.net/addgene:65757 ; RRID:Addgene_65757)
