[The description below was written by a language model from this plasmid's Addgene catalogue record and pLannotate feature annotations shown in this document.]
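Description:
pFRT-TODestFLAGHA_HuD is a mammalian expression plasmid built on a modified pcDNA5/FRT backbone and designed for tetracycline-regulated expression of epitope-tagged human ELAVL4 (HuD). It is propagated in E. coli through a high-copy ColE1/pUC-type origin with ampicillin selection from the β-lactamase gene; a fragment of the f1 origin is also annotated. The 6,522-nt depositor sequence contains the CMV enhancer and promoter followed by short elements annotated as tet operator-containing fragments, consistent with the recorded "CMV, 2x Tet" promoter. In this arrangement, transcription is repressed in cells expressing the Tet repressor and induced by tetracycline or doxycycline.

Downstream of the promoter lies a FLAG tag (the HA portion listed in the catalogue is not separately annotated). It is followed by attB1, the ELAVL4 coding sequence and attB2, which reflects insertion of the gene by Gateway recombination into the destination version of the vector. A V5 tag and the bovine growth hormone polyadenylation signal follow. The record lists V5 as a C-terminal backbone tag, but it does not state whether the insert's stop codon is retained, so V5 may or may not be translated. An FRT site sits directly upstream of a hygromycin resistance gene that has an SV40 poly(A) signal and no annotated complete promoter of its own. This is the Flp-In design: Flp-mediated integration into a genomic FRT site in a compatible host line supplies the promoter, so hygromycin resistance marks correctly integrated, isogenic clones. Blasticidin is also listed as a selectable marker, but no blasticidin resistance gene appears in the feature table. ELAVL4 is an RNA-binding protein that recognises AU-rich elements and regulates mRNA stability, splicing and translation. The construct therefore suits inducible expression of tagged HuD for immunoprecipitation or detection.
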