Features (pLannotate 1.2.2; 27 found; start..end, strand, type, name):
      1..42      +  CDS            V5 tag: epitope tag from simian virus 5
     70..122     -  misc_feature   bom (fragment): basis of mobility region from pBR322
    277..656     +  enhancer       CMV enhancer: human cytomegalovirus immediate early enhancer
    729..746     -  promoter       CMV promoter (fragment): human cytomegalovirus (CMV) immediate early promoter
    809..860     +  promoter       CMVd2 promoter: truncated human cytomegalovirus (CMV) immediate early promoter that yields moderately reduced expression relative to the full-length promoter
    862..881     +  promoter       PLtetO-1 promoter (fragment): modified phage lambda PL promoter with tet operator sites (Lutz and Bujard, 1997)
    883..902     +  promoter       PLtetO-1 promoter (fragment): modified phage lambda PL promoter with tet operator sites (Lutz and Bujard, 1997)
    910..943     +  promoter       TRE3GV promoter (fragment): 3rd-generation Tet-responsive promoter that can be activated by binding of Tet-On® 3G, optimized for retroviral and lentiviral vectors
   1038..1058    +  CDS            FLAG (fragment): FLAG® epitope tag, followed by an enterokinase cleavage site
   1101..1125    +  protein_bind   attB1: mutant version of attB; recombination site for the Gateway® BP reaction BP Clonase™
   1158..2249    +  CDS            ELAVL4 (fragment): ELAV4_HUMAN - Also known as HUD, PNEM. Experimental evidence at protein level: Swiss-Prot protein existence level 1. RNA-binding protein that is involved in the post- transcriptional regulation of mRNAs (PubMed:7898713, PubMed:10710437, PubMed:12034726, PubMed:12468554, PubMed:17035636, PubMed:17234598). Plays a role in the regulation of mRNA stability, alternative splicing and translation (PubMed:7898713, PubMed:10710437, PubMed:12034726, PubMed:12468554, PubMed:17035636, PubMed:17234598). Binds to AU-rich element (ARE) sequences in the 3' untranslated region (UTR) of target mRNAs, including
   2276..2300    -  protein_bind   attB2: mutant version of attB; recombination site for the Gateway® BP reaction BP Clonase™
   2353..2394    +  CDS            V5 tag: epitope tag from simian virus 5
   2480..2704    +  polyA_signal   bGH poly(A) signal: bovine growth hormone polyadenylation signal
   2708..2729    +  promoter       SV40 promoter (fragment): SV40 enhancer and early promoter
   2750..2983    +  rep_origin     f1 ori (fragment) (sequence partly withheld): f1 bacteriophage origin of replication; arrow indicates direction of (+) strand synthesis
   2988..3035    +  protein_bind   FRT: FLP-mediated recombination occurs in the 8-bp core sequence TCTAGAAA (Turan and Bode, 2011). FLP recombinase from the Saccharomyces cerevisiae 2μ plasmid
   3043..4065    +  CDS            HygR: aminoglycoside phosphotransferase from E. coli; aph(4)-Ia; confers resistance to hygromycin
   4075..4200    +  CDS            ble (fragment): BLE_KLEPN - Experimental evidence at protein level: Swiss-Prot protein existence level 1. Binding protein with a strong affinity to the bleomycin family of antibiotics. Binds to CL990; an antimitotic-antibiotic compound. From Klebsiella pneumoniae.
   4195..4316    +  polyA_signal   SV40 poly(A) signal: SV40 polyadenylation signal
   4389..4405    -  protein_bind   lac operator: The lac repressor binds to the lac operator to inhibit transcription in E. coli. This inhibition can be relieved by adding lactose or isopropyl-β-D-thiogalactopyranoside (IPTG). lac repressor encoded by lacI
   4413..4443    -  promoter       lac promoter: promoter for the E. coli lac operon
   4458..4479    -  protein_bind   CAP binding site: CAP binding activates transcription in the presence of cAMP. E. coli catabolite activator protein
   4492..4584    -  CDS            lacI (fragment): lac repressor; lacI; The lac repressor binds to the lac operator to inhibit transcription in E. coli. This inhibition can be relieved by adding lactose or isopropyl-β-D-thiogalactopyranoside (IPTG).
   4767..5355    -  rep_origin     ori: high-copy-number ColE1/pMB1/pBR322/pUC origin of replication
   5526..6386    -  CDS            AmpR: β-lactamase; bla; confers resistance to ampicillin, carbenicillin, and related antibiotics
   6387..6491    -  promoter       AmpR promoter: bla
>Addgene plasmid #65757 | pFRT-TODestFLAGHA_HuD | depositor full sequence | sequence record 111829 | pFRT-TODestFLAGHA_HuD sequence 6522 bps
GGTAAGCCTATCCCTAACCCTCTCCTCGGTCTCGATTCTACGGACGGATCGGGAGATCTCCCGATCCCCT
ATGGTGCACTCTCAGTACAATCTGCTCTGATGCCGCATAGTTAAGCCAGTATCTGCTCCCTGCTTGTGTG
TTGGAGGTCGCTGAGTAGTGCGCGAGCAAAATTTAAGCTACAACAAGGCAAGGCTTGACCGACAATTGCA
TGAAGAATCTGCTTAGGGTTAGGCGTTTTGCGCTGCTTCGCGATGTACGGGCCAGATATACGCGTTGACA
TTGATTATTGACTAGTTATTAATAGTAATCAATTACGGGGTCATTAGTTCATAGCCCATATATGGAGTTC
CGCGTTACATAACTTACGGTAAATGGCCCGCCTGGCTGACCGCCCAACGACCCCCGCCCATTGACGTCAA
TAATGACGTATGTTCCCATAGTAACGCCAATAGGGACTTTCCATTGACGTCAATGGGTGGAGTATTTACG
GTAAACTGCCCACTTGGCAGTACATCAAGTGTATCATATGCCAAGTACGCCCCCTATTGACGTCAATGAC
GGTAAATGGCCCGCCTGGCATTATGCCCAGTACATGACCTTATGGGACTTTCCTACTTGGCAGTACATCT
ACGTATTAGTCATCGCTATTACCATGGTGATGCGGTTTTGGCAGTACATCAATGGGCGTGGATAGCGGTT
TGACTCACGGGGATTTCCAAGTCTCCACCCCATTGACGTCAATGGGAGTTTGTTTTGGAACCAAAATCAA
CGGGACTTTCCAAAATGTCGTAACAACTCCGCCCCATTGACGCAAATGGGCGGTAGGCGTGTACGGTGGG
AGGTCTATATAAGCAGAGCTCTCCCTATCAGTGATAGAGATCTCCCTATCAGTGATAGAGATCGTCGACG
AGCTCGTTTAGTGAACCGTCAGATCGCCTGGAGACGCCATCCACGCTGTTTTGACCTCCATAGAAGACAC
CGGGACCGATCCAGCCTCCGGACTCTAGCGTTTAAACTTAAGCTTGGTACCATGGACTACAAGGACGACG
ATGACAAGTACCCTTATGACGTGCCCGATTACGCTTTGAACCAGATATCAACAAGTTTGTACAAAAAAGC
AGGCTCCACCATGGGAACCAATTCAGTCGACATGGTTATGATAATTAGCACCATGGAGCCTCAGGTGTCA
AATGGTCCGACATCCAATACAAGCAATGGACCCTCCAGCAACAACAGAAACTGTCCTTCTCCCATGCAAA
CAGGGGCAACCACAGATGACAGCAAAACCAACCTCATCGTCAACTATTTACCCCAGAATATGACCCAAGA
AGAATTCAGGAGTCTCTTCGGGAGCATTGGTGAAATAGAATCCTGCAAACTTGTGAGAGACAAAATTACA
GGACAGAGTTTAGGGTATGGATTTGTTAACTATATTGATCCAAAGGATGCAGAGAAAGCCATCAACACTT
TAAATGGACTCAGACTCCAGACCAAAACCATAAAGGTCTCATATGCCCGTCCGAGCTCTGCCTCAATCAG
GGATGCTAACCTCTATGTTAGCGGCCTTCCCAAAACCATGACCCAGAAGGAACTGGAGCAACTTTTCTCG
CAATACGGCCGTATCATCACCTCACGAATCCTGGTTGATCAAGTCACAGGAGTGTCCAGAGGGGTGGGAT
TCATCCGCTTTGATAAGAGGATTGAGGCAGAAGAAGCCATCAAAGGGCTGAATGGCCAGAAGCCCAGCGG
TGCTACGGAACCGATTACTGTGAAGTTTGCCAACAACCCCAGCCAGAAGTCCAGCCAGGCCCTGCTCTCC
CAGCTCTACCAGTCCCCCAACCGGCGCTACCCAGGTCCACTTCACCACCAGGCTCAGAGGTTCAGGCTGG
ACAATTTGCTTAATATGGCCTATGGCGTAAAGAGGTTCTCCCCAATTACCATTGATGGAATGACAAGCCT
TGTGGGAATGAACATCCCTGGTCACACAGGAACTGGGTGGTGCATCTTTGTCTACAACCTGTCCCCCGAT
TCCGATGAGAGTGTCCTCTGGCAGCTCTTTGGCCCCTTTGGAGCAGTGAACAACGTAAAGGTGATTCGTG
ACTTCAACACCAACAAGTGCAAGGGATTCGGCTTTGTCACCATGACCAACTATGATGAGGCGGCCATGGC
CATCGCCAGCCTCAACGGGTACCGCCTGGGAGACAGAGTGTTGCAAGTTTCCTTTAAAACCAACAAAGCC
CACAAGTCCTGAGCGGCCGCACTCGAGATATCTAGACCCAGCTTTCTTGTACAAAGTGGTTGATATCCAG
CACAGTGGCGGCCGCTCAAGTCTAGAGGGCCCGCGGTTCGAAGGTAAGCCTATCCCTAACCCTCTCCTCG
GTCTCGATTCTACGCGTACCTGATCCGCGGCCGCATAGATAACTGATCCAGTGTGCCTCGAGTCTAGAGG
GCCCGTTTAAACCCGCTGATCAGCCTCGACTGTGCCTTCTAGTTGCCAGCCATCTGTTGTTTGCCCCTCC
CCCGTGCCTTCCTTGACCCTGGAAGGTGCCACTCCCACTGTCCTTTCCTAATAAAATGAGGAAATTGCAT
CGCATTGTCTGAGTAGGTGTCATTCTATTCTGGGGGGTGGGGTGGGGCAGGACAGCAAGGGGGAGGATTG
GGAAGACAATAGCAGGCATGCTGGGGATGCGGTGGGCTCTATGGCTTCTGAGGCGGAAAGAACCAGCTGG
GGCTCTAGGGGGTATCCCC
[124 nt withheld, positions 2750-2873]
C
[91 nt withheld, positions 2875-2965]
AGGGTGATGGTTCACGTACCTAGAAGTTCCTATTCCGAAGTTCCTATTCTCTAGAAAGTATAGGAACTTC
CTTGGCCAAAAAGCCTGAACTCACCGCGACGTCTGTCGAGAAGTTTCTGATCGAAAAGTTCGACAGCGTC
TCCGACCTGATGCAGCTCTCGGAGGGCGAAGAATCTCGTGCTTTCAGCTTCGATGTAGGAGGGCGTGGAT
ATGTCCTGCGGGTAAATAGCTGCGCCGATGGTTTCTACAAAGATCGTTATGTTTATCGGCACTTTGCATC
GGCCGCGCTCCCGATTCCGGAAGTGCTTGACATTGGGGAATTCAGCGAGAGCCTGACCTATTGCATCTCC
CGCCGTGCACAGGGTGTCACGTTGCAAGACCTGCCTGAAACCGAACTGCCCGCTGTTCTGCAGCCGGTCG
CGGAGGCCATGGATGCGATCGCTGCGGCCGATCTTAGCCAGACGAGCGGGTTCGGCCCATTCGGACCGCA
AGGAATCGGTCAATACACTACATGGCGTGATTTCATATGCGCGATTGCTGATCCCCATGTGTATCACTGG
CAAACTGTGATGGACGACACCGTCAGTGCGTCCGTCGCGCAGGCTCTCGATGAGCTGATGCTTTGGGCCG
AGGACTGCCCCGAAGTCCGGCACCTCGTGCACGCGGATTTCGGCTCCAACAATGTCCTGACGGACAATGG
CCGCATAACAGCGGTCATTGACTGGAGCGAGGCGATGTTCGGGGATTCCCAATACGAGGTCGCCAACATC
TTCTTCTGGAGGCCGTGGTTGGCTTGTATGGAGCAGCAGACGCGCTACTTCGAGCGGAGGCATCCGGAGC
TTGCAGGATCGCCGCGGCTCCGGGCGTATATGCTCCGCATTGGTCTTGACCAACTCTATCAGAGCTTGGT
TGACGGCAATTTCGATGATGCAGCTTGGGCGCAGGGTCGATGCGACGCAATCGTCCGATCCGGAGCCGGG
ACTGTCGGGCGTACACAAATCGCCCGCAGAAGCGCGGCCGTCTGGACCGATGGCTGTGTAGAAGTACTCG
CCGATAGTGGAAACCGACGCCCCAGCACTCGTCCGAGGGCAAAGGAATAGCACGTACTACGAGATTTCGA
TTCCACCGCCGCCTTCTATGAAAGGTTGGGCTTCGGAATCGTTTTCCGGGACGCCGGCTGGATGATCCTC
CAGCGCGGGGATCTCATGCTGGAGTTCTTCGCCCACCCCAACTTGTTTATTGCAGCTTATAATGGTTACA
AATAAAGCAATAGCATCACAAATTTCACAAATAAAGCATTTTTTTCACTGCATTCTAGTTGTGGTTTGTC
CAAACTCATCAATGTATCTTATCATGTCTGTATACCGTCGACCTCTAGCTAGAGCTTGGCGTAATCATGG
TCATAGCTGTTTCCTGTGTGAAATTGTTATCCGCTCACAATTCCACACAACATACGAGCCGGAAGCATAA
AGTGTAAAGCCTGGGGTGCCTAATGAGTGAGCTAACTCACATTAATTGCGTTGCGCTCACTGCCCGCTTT
CCAGTCGGGAAACCTGTCGTGCCAGCTGCATTAATGAATCGGCCAACGCGCGGGGAGAGGCGGTTTGCGT
ATTGGGCGCTCTTCCGCTTCCTCGCTCACTGACTCGCTGCGCTCGGTCGTTCGGCTGCGGCGAGCGGTAT
CAGCTCACTCAAAGGCGGTAATACGGTTATCCACAGAATCAGGGGATAACGCAGGAAAGAACATGTGAGC
AAAAGGCCAGCAAAAGGCCAGGAACCGTAAAAAGGCCGCGTTGCTGGCGTTTTTCCATAGGCTCCGCCCC
CCTGACGAGCATCACAAAAATCGACGCTCAAGTCAGAGGTGGCGAAACCCGACAGGACTATAAAGATACC
AGGCGTTTCCCCCTGGAAGCTCCCTCGTGCGCTCTCCTGTTCCGACCCTGCCGCTTACCGGATACCTGTC
CGCCTTTCTCCCTTCGGGAAGCGTGGCGCTTTCTCATAGCTCACGCTGTAGGTATCTCAGTTCGGTGTAG
GTCGTTCGCTCCAAGCTGGGCTGTGTGCACGAACCCCCCGTTCAGCCCGACCGCTGCGCCTTATCCGGTA
ACTATCGTCTTGAGTCCAACCCGGTAAGACACGACTTATCGCCACTGGCAGCAGCCACTGGTAACAGGAT
TAGCAGAGCGAGGTATGTAGGCGGTGCTACAGAGTTCTTGAAGTGGTGGCCTAACTACGGCTACACTAGA
AGGACAGTATTTGGTATCTGCGCTCTGCTGAAGCCAGTTACCTTCGGAAAAAGAGTTGGTAGCTCTTGAT
CCGGCAAACAAACCACCGCTGGTAGCGGTGGTTTTTTTGTTTGCAAGCAGCAGATTACGCGCAGAAAAAA
AGGATCTCAAGAAGATCCTTTGATCTTTTCTACGGGGTCTGACGCTCAGTGGAACGAAAACTCACGTTAA
GGGATTTTGGTCATGAGATTATCAAAAAGGATCTTCACCTAGATCCTTTTAAATTAAAAATGAAGTTTTA
AATCAATCTAAAGTATATATGAGTAAACTTGGTCTGACAGTTACCAATGCTTAATCAGTGAGGCACCTAT
CTCAGCGATCTGTCTATTTCGTTCATCCATAGTTGCCTGACTCCCCGTCGTGTAGATAACTACGATACGG
GAGGGCTTACCATCTGGCCCCAGTGCTGCAATGATACCGCGAGACCCACGCTCACCGGCTCCAGATTTAT
CAGCAATAAACCAGCCAGCCGGAAGGGCCGAGCGCAGAAGTGGTCCTGCAACTTTATCCGCCTCCATCCA
GTCTATTAATTGTTGCCGGGAAGCTAGAGTAAGTAGTTCGCCAGTTAATAGTTTGCGCAACGTTGTTGCC
ATTGCTACAGGCATCGTGGTGTCACGCTCGTCGTTTGGTATGGCTTCATTCAGCTCCGGTTCCCAACGAT
CAAGGCGAGTTACATGATCCCCCATGTTGTGCAAAAAAGCGGTTAGCTCCTTCGGTCCTCCGATCGTTGT
CAGAAGTAAGTTGGCCGCAGTGTTATCACTCATGGTTATGGCAGCACTGCATAATTCTCTTACTGTCATG
CCATCCGTAAGATGCTTTTCTGTGACTGGTGAGTACTCAACCAAGTCATTCTGAGAATAGTGTATGCGGC
GACCGAGTTGCTCTTGCCCGGCGTCAATACGGGATAATACCGCGCCACATAGCAGAACTTTAAAAGTGCT
CATCATTGGAAAACGTTCTTCGGGGCGAAAACTCTCAAGGATCTTACCGCTGTTGAGATCCAGTTCGATG
TAACCCACTCGTGCACCCAACTGATCTTCAGCATCTTTTACTTTCACCAGCGTTTCTGGGTGAGCAAAAA
CAGGAAGGCAAAATGCCGCAAAAAAGGGAATAAGGGCGACACGGAAATGTTGAATACTCATACTCTTCCT
TTTTCAATATTATTGAAGCATTTATCAGGGTTATTGTCTCATGAGCGGATACATATTTGAATGTATTTAG
AAAAATAAACAAATAGGGGTTCCGCGCACATTTCCCCGAAAAGTGCCACCTGACGTC
