>Addgene plasmid #65757 | pFRT-TODestFLAGHA_HuD | addgene partial sequence | sequence record 114996 | CMV-F 5'-CGCAAATGGGCGGTAGGCGTG-3'
CCCTATCAGTGATAGAGATCTCCCTATCAGTGATAGAGATCGTCGACGAGCTCGTTTAGTGAACCGTCAG
ATCGCCTGGAGACGCCATCCACGCTGTTTTGACCTCCATAGAAGACACCGGGACCGATCCAGCCTCCGGA
CTCTAGCGTTTAAACTTAAGCTTGGTACCATGGACTACAAGGACGACGATGACAAGTACCCTTATGACGT
GCCCGATTACGCTTTGAACCAGATATCAACAAGTTTGTACAAAAAAGCAGGCTCCACCATGGGAACCAAT
TCAGTCGACATGGTTATGATAATTAGCACCATGGAGCCTCAGGTGTCAAATGGTCCGACATCCAATACAA
GCAATGGACCCTCCAGCAACAACAGAAACTGTCCTTCTCCCATGCAAACAGGGGCAACCACAGATGACAG
CAAAACCAACCTCATCGTCAACTATTTACCCCAGAATATGACCCAAGAAGAATTCAGGAGTCTCTTCGGG
AGCATTGGTGAAATAGAATCCTGCAAACTTGTGAGAGACAAAATTACAGGACAGAGTTTAGGGTATGGAT
TTGTTAACTATATTGATCCAAAGGATGCAGAGAAAGCCATCAACACTTTAAATGGACTCAGACTCCAGAC
CAAAACCATAAAGGTCTCATATGCCCGTCCGAGCTCTGCCTCAATCAGGGATGCTAACCTCTATGTTAGC
GGCCTTCCCAAAACCATGACCCAGAAGGAACTGGAGCAACTTTTCTCGCAATACGGCCGTATCATCACCT
CACGAATCCTGGTTGATCAAGTCACAGGAGTGTCCAGAGGGGTGGGATTCATCCGCTTTGAT
