>Addgene plasmid #65757 | pFRT-TODestFLAGHA_HuD | addgene partial sequence | sequence record 114997 | BGH-rev 5'-TAGAAGGCACAGTCGAGG-3'
AGTTATCTATGGCGGCCGCGGATCAGGTACGCGTAGAATCGAGACCGAGGAGAGGGTTAGGGATAGGCTT
ACCTTCGAACCGCGGGCCCTCTAGACTTGAGCGGCCGCCACTGTGCTGGATATCAACCACTTTGTACAAG
AAAGCTGGGTCTAGATATCTCGAGTGCGGCCGCTCAGGACTTGTGGGCTTTGTTGGTTTTAAAGGAAACT
TGCAACACTCTGTCTCCCAGGCGGTACCCGTTGAGGCTGGCGATGGCCATGGCCGCCTCATCATAGTTGG
TCATGGTGACAAAGCCGAATCCCTTGCACTTGTTGGTGTTGAAGTCACGAATCACCTTTACGTTGTTCAC
TGCTCCAAAGGGGCCAAAGAGCTGCCAGAGGACACTCTCATCGGAATCGGGGGACAGGTTGTAGACAAAG
ATGCACCACCCAGTTCCTGTGTGACCAGGGATGTTCATTCCCACAAGGCTTGTCATTCCATCAATGGTAA
TTGGGGAGAACCTCTTTACGCCATAGGCCATATTAAGCAAATTGTCCAGCCTGAACCTCTGAGCCTGGTG
GTGAAGTGGACCTGGGTAGCGCCGGTTAGGGGACTGGTAGAGCTGGGAGAGCAGGGCCTGGCTGGACTTC
TGGCTGGGGTTGTTGGCAAACTTCACAGTAATCGGTTCCGTAGCACCGCTGGGCTTCTGGCCATTCAGCC
CTTTGATGGCTTCTTCTGCC
